Addgene plasmid #215755: 2xCBX7CD_W35A-IFP2.0C
Purpose: Expresses binding-deficient W35A mutant of 2xCBX7 chromo domain fused to C-terminal part of IFP2.0 as negative control for H3K27me3 detection in BiAD sensors
Depositing lab: Albert Jeltsch. Depositing organization: Universitaet Stuttgart. Publication: Modular dual-color BiAD sensors for locus-specific readout of epigenome modifications in single cells. Kohler AR, Hausser J, Harsch A, Bernhardt S, Haussermann L, Brenner LM, Lungu C, Olayioye MA, Bashtrykov P, Jeltsch A. Cell Rep Methods. 2024 Mar 26:100739. doi: 10.1016/j.crmeth.2024.100739. PubMed 38554702.
Backbone
  Vector backbone: pcDNA3
  Vector type: Mammalian Expression
  Selectable markers: Neomycin (select with G418)
Growth in bacteria
  Bacterial resistance: Kanamycin, 50 μg/mL
  Growth temperature: 37°C
  Growth strain: NEB Stable
  Copy number: Unknown
Gene/Insert
  Gene/Insert name: 2xCBX7CD_W35A-IFP2.0C
  Species: H. sapiens (human)
  Promoter: CMV
  Cloning method: Gibson Cloning
  Sequencing primers: 5′ CGCAAATGGGCGGTAGGCGTG
Resource information
  A portion of this plasmid was derived from a plasmid made by: IFP2.0-C1 was a gift from Michael Davidson & Xiaokun Shu (Addgene plasmid # 54784; RRID:Addgene_54784).
Terms and licenses: Academic/Nonprofit Terms; Industry Terms: Not Available to Industry
How to cite: 2xCBX7CD_W35A-IFP2.0C was a gift from Albert Jeltsch (Addgene plasmid # 215755 ; http://n2t.net/addgene:215755 ; RRID:Addgene_215755)
