[The description below was written by a language model from this plasmid's Addgene catalogue record and pLannotate feature annotations shown in this document.]
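Description:
2xCBX7CD_W35A-IFP2.0C is a mammalian expression plasmid of about 5.1 kb, catalogued as built on a pcDNA3 backbone. The annotated layout (a single NeoR/KanR cassette driven by tandem bacterial AmpR and SV40 promoters, an SV40 poly(A) signal after the insert, and an HSV TK poly(A) after the marker) more closely resembles the C1-type vector of the IFP2.0-C1 plasmid from which part of the construct was derived. It replicates in E. coli from a high-copy ColE1/pUC-type origin and also carries an f1 origin. The Tn5 aminoglycoside phosphotransferase gene provides kanamycin selection in bacteria and G418 selection in mammalian cells.

The payload is transcribed from the CMV immediate-early enhancer and promoter and terminated by the SV40 polyadenylation signal. It encodes two tandem copies of the human CBX7 chromodomain, each carrying the W35A substitution according to the record, fused upstream of a C-terminal fragment of the near-infrared, biliverdin-dependent fluorescent protein IFP2.0. The automated annotation labels the two chromodomain repeats as mouse Cbx2 and Cbx7 fragments, which most likely reflects homology-based matching among related Polycomb chromodomains rather than a different insert. A residual multiple cloning site follows the IFP2.0 fragment.

The CBX7 chromodomain normally reads H3K27me3, and the W35A mutation makes it binding-deficient. In BiAD (bimolecular anchor detector) sensors, a split fluorescent protein half on a modification reader is expected to complement the other half on a locus-targeting module, giving a locus-specific signal in single living cells. This construct serves as the negative control for H3K27me3 detection, showing that the signal depends on genuine reader–mark binding.
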