Features (pLannotate 1.2.2; 16 found; start..end, strand, type, name):
     61..364     +  enhancer       CMV enhancer: human cytomegalovirus immediate early enhancer
    365..568     +  promoter       CMV promoter: human cytomegalovirus (CMV) immediate early promoter
    615..857     +  CDS            Cbx2 (fragment): CBX2_MOUSE - Also known as M33. Experimental evidence at protein level: Swiss-Prot protein existence level 1. Component of a Polycomb group (PcG) multiprotein PRC1-like complex, a complex class required to maintain the transcriptionally repressive state of many genes, including Hox genes, throughout development (By similarity). PcG PRC1 complex acts via chromatin remodeling and modification of histones; it mediates monoubiquitination of histone H2A 'Lys-119', rendering chromatin heritably changed in its expressibility (By similarity). Binds to histone H3 trimethylated at 'Lys-9' (H3K9me3) or a
    876..1103    +  CDS            Cbx7 (fragment): CBX7_MOUSE - Also known as D15Ertd417e. Experimental evidence at protein level: Swiss-Prot protein existence level 1. Component of a Polycomb group (PcG) multiprotein PRC1-like complex, a complex class required to maintain the transcriptionally repressive state of many genes, including Hox genes, throughout development (PubMed:16537902, PubMed:22226355). PcG PRC1 complex acts via chromatin remodeling and modification of histones; it mediates monoubiquitination of histone H2A 'Lys-119', rendering chromatin heritably changed in its expressibility. Promotes histone H3 trimethylation at 'Lys-9' (H
   1140..1724    +  CDS            iFP2.0 (fragment): iFP2.0 is a basic (constitutively fluorescent) near ir fluorescent protein published in 2014, derived from Rhodopseudomonas palustris. It requires the cofactor biliverdin for fluorescence.
   1728..1793    +  misc_feature   MCS: multiple cloning site
   1810..1894    +  CDS            large T antigen (fragment): large T antigen from SV40 (simian virus 40)
   1917..2038    +  polyA_signal   SV40 poly(A) signal: SV40 polyadenylation signal
   2072..2500    -  rep_origin     f1 ori (sequence partly withheld): f1 bacteriophage origin of replication; arrow indicates direction of (+) strand synthesis
   2527..2631    +  promoter       AmpR promoter: bla
   2633..2990    +  promoter       SV40 promoter: SV40 enhancer and early promoter
   3025..3819    +  CDS            NeoR/KanR: aminoglycoside phosphotransferase from Tn5; aph(3')-II (or nptII); confers resistance to neomycin, kanamycin, and G418 (Geneticin®)
   3840..3992    +  CDS            ble (fragment): BLE_KLEPN - Experimental evidence at protein level: Swiss-Prot protein existence level 1. Binding protein with a strong affinity to the bleomycin family of antibiotics. Binds to CL990; an antimitotic-antibiotic compound. From Klebsiella pneumoniae.
   4051..4098    +  polyA_signal   HSV TK poly(A) signal: herpes simplex virus thymidine kinase polyadenylation signal (Cole and Stacy, 1985)
   4189..4205    -  polyA_signal   bGH poly(A) signal (fragment): bovine growth hormone polyadenylation signal
   4427..5015    +  rep_origin     ori: high-copy-number ColE1/pMB1/pBR322/pUC origin of replication
>Addgene plasmid #215755 | 2xCBX7CD_W35A-IFP2.0C | addgene full sequence | sequence record 447571 | Addgene NGS Result
TAGTTATTAATAGTAATCAATTACGGGGTCATTAGTTCATAGCCCATATATGGAGTTCCGCGTTACATAA
CTTACGGTAAATGGCCCGCCTGGCTGACCGCCCAACGACCCCCGCCCATTGACGTCAATAATGACGTATG
TTCCCATAGTAACGCCAATAGGGACTTTCCATTGACGTCAATGGGTGGAGTATTTACGGTAAACTGCCCA
CTTGGCAGTACATCAAGTGTATCATATGCCAAGTACGCCCCCTATTGACGTCAATGACGGTAAATGGCCC
GCCTGGCATTATGCCCAGTACATGACCTTATGGGACTTTCCTACTTGGCAGTACATCTACGTATTAGTCA
TCGCTATTACCATGGTGATGCGGTTTTGGCAGTACATCAATGGGCGTGGATAGCGGTTTGACTCACGGGG
ATTTCCAAGTCTCCACCCCATTGACGTCAATGGGAGTTTGTTTTGGCACCAAAATCAACGGGACTTTCCA
AAATGTCGTAACAACTCCGCCCCATTGACGCAAATGGGCGGTAGGCGTGTACGGTGGGAGGTCTATATAA
GCAGAGCTGGTTTAGTGAACCGTCAGATCCGCTAGCGCTACCGGTCGCCACATGGAGCTGTCAGCCATCG
GCGAGCAGGTGTTCGCCGTGGAGAGCATCCGGAAGAAGCGCGTGCGGAAGGGTAAAGTCGAGTATCTGGT
GAAGTGGAAAGGAGCGCCCCCAAAGTACAGCACGTGGGAGCCAGAAGAGCACATCTTGGACCCCCGCCTC
GTCATGGCCTACGAGGAGAAGGAGGAGAGAGACCGAGCATCGGGGTATAGGAAGAGAGGTCCGAAACCCA
CTGGATCGCCCAAGAAAAAACGCAAGGTGGCCACCATGGAGCTGTCAGCCATCGGCGAGCAGGTGTTCGC
CGTGGAGAGCATCCGGAAGAAGCGCGTGCGGAAGGGTAAAGTCGAGTATCTGGTGAAGTGGAAAGGAGCG
CCCCCAAAGTACAGCACGTGGGAGCCAGAAGAGCACATCTTGGACCCCCGCCTCGTCATGGCCTACGAGG
AGAAGGAGGAGAGAGACCGAGCATCGGGGTATAGGAAGAGAGGTCCGAAACCCACTGGATCGTCACAAAC
CTCGGGTTCATCCACGTCGGAAGGCCAGGAGGGCACGGACTCTATTGGACCCCACGCTCTGAGAAATGCA
ATGTTCGCTCTGGAGAGTGCTCCTAATCTCCGGGCACTGGCTGAAGTCGCAACCCAAACAGTCCGGGAAC
TGTCAGGTTTCGACCGGGTGATGCTGTACAAGTTTGCACCAGACGCAACAGGAGAGGTTATTGCCGAAGC
AAGGCGCGAGGGCATGCAGGCTTACCTCGGGCATAGGTTTCCCGCATCCACCACCCCTGCACAAGCTAGG
GCCCTCTACACAAGACACCTGCTCCGGCTGACCGCAGACACCAGGGCTGCAGCAGTGCCCCTCGACCCCG
TGCTGAATCCCCAGACAAATGCTCCTACACCTCTGGGCGGAGCTGTCCTCAGAGCTACATCCCCAATGCA
CATGCAGTACCTGAGGAATATGGGAGTGGGCTCCTCCCTGAGCGTCAGCGTCGTGGTCGGCGGCCAGCTG
TGGGGACTGATTGTCTGCCACCATCAGACACCCTACGTGCTGCCACCCGATCTGCGGACCACCCTGGAGT
ATCTGGGGAGGCTCCTGTCCCTGCAGGTGCAGAGGAAAGAAGCCTAATCCGGACTCAGATCTCGAGCTCA
AGCTTCGAATTCTGCAGTCGACGGTACCGCGGGCCCGGGATCCACCGGATCTAGATAACTGATCATAATC
AGCCATACCACATTTGTAGAGGTTTTACTTGCTTTAAAAAACCTCCCACACCTCCCCCTGAACCTGAAAC
ATAAAATGAATGCAATTGTTGTTGTTAACTTGTTTATTGCAGCTTATAATGGTTACAAATAAAGCAATAG
CATCACAAATTTCACAAATAAAGCATTTTTTTCACTGCATTCTAGTTGTGGTTTGTCCAAACTCATCAAT
GTATCTTAACGCGTAAATTGTAAGCGTTAATATTTTGTTAAAATTCGCGTTAAATTTTTGTTAAATCAGC
TCATTTTTTAACCAATAGGCCGAAATCGGCAAAATCCCTTATAAATCAAAAGAATAGACCGAGATAGGGT
[37 nt withheld, positions 2171-2207]
AAAGAACGTGGACTCCAACGTCAAAGG
[49 nt withheld, positions 2235-2283]
T
[91 nt withheld, positions 2285-2375]
G
[124 nt withheld, positions 2377-2500]
CAGGTGGCACTTTTCGGGGAAATGTGCGCGGAACCCCTATTTGTTTATTTTTCTAAATACATTCAAATAT
GTATCCGCTCATGAGACAATAACCCTGATAAATGCTTCAATAATATTGAAAAAGGAAGAGTCCTGAGGCG
GAAAGAACCAGCTGTGGAATGTGTGTCAGTTAGGGTGTGGAAAGTCCCCAGGCTCCCCAGCAGGCAGAAG
TATGCAAAGCATGCATCTCAATTAGTCAGCAACCAGGTGTGGAAAGTCCCCAGGCTCCCCAGCAGGCAGA
AGTATGCAAAGCATGCATCTCAATTAGTCAGCAACCATAGTCCCGCCCCTAACTCCGCCCATCCCGCCCC
TAACTCCGCCCAGTTCCGCCCATTCTCCGCCCCATGGCTGACTAATTTTTTTTATTTATGCAGAGGCCGA
GGCCGCCTCGGCCTCTGAGCTATTCCAGAAGTAGTGAGGAGGCTTTTTTGGAGGCCTAGGCTTTTGCAAA
GATCGATCAAGAGACAGGATGAGGATCGTTTCGCATGATTGAACAAGATGGATTGCACGCAGGTTCTCCG
GCCGCTTGGGTGGAGAGGCTATTCGGCTATGACTGGGCACAACAGACAATCGGCTGCTCTGATGCCGCCG
TGTTCCGGCTGTCAGCGCAGGGGCGCCCGGTTCTTTTTGTCAAGACCGACCTGTCCGGTGCCCTGAATGA
ACTGCAAGACGAGGCAGCGCGGCTATCGTGGCTGGCCACGACGGGCGTTCCTTGCGCAGCTGTGCTCGAC
GTTGTCACTGAAGCGGGAAGGGACTGGCTGCTATTGGGCGAAGTGCCGGGGCAGGATCTCCTGTCATCTC
ACCTTGCTCCTGCCGAGAAAGTATCCATCATGGCTGATGCAATGCGGCGGCTGCATACGCTTGATCCGGC
TACCTGCCCATTCGACCACCAAGCGAAACATCGCATCGAGCGAGCACGTACTCGGATGGAAGCCGGTCTT
GTCGATCAGGATGATCTGGACGAAGAGCATCAGGGGCTCGCGCCAGCCGAACTGTTCGCCAGGCTCAAGG
CGAGCATGCCCGACGGCGAGGATCTCGTCGTGACCCATGGCGATGCCTGCTTGCCGAATATCATGGTGGA
AAATGGCCGCTTTTCTGGATTCATCGACTGTGGCCGGCTGGGTGTGGCGGACCGCTATCAGGACATAGCG
TTGGCTACCCGTGATATTGCTGAAGAGCTTGGCGGCGAATGGGCTGACCGCTTCCTCGTGCTTTACGGTA
TCGCCGCTCCCGATTCGCAGCGCATCGCCTTCTATCGCCTTCTTGACGAGTTCTTCTGAGCGGGACTCTG
GGGTTCGAAATGACCGACCAAGCGACGCCCAACCTGCCATCACGAGATTTCGATTCCACCGCCGCCTTCT
ATGAAAGGTTGGGCTTCGGAATCGTTTTCCGGGACGCCGGCTGGATGATCCTCCAGCGCGGGGATCTCAT
GCTGGAGTTCTTCGCCCACCCTAGGGGGAGGCTAACTGAAACACGGAAGGAGACAATACCGGAAGGAACC
CGCGCTATGACGGCAATAAAAAGACAGAATAAAACGCACGGTGTTGGGTCGTTTGTTCATAAACGCGGGG
TTCGGTCCCAGGGCTGGCACTCTGTCGATACCCCACCGAGACCCCATTGGGGCCAATACGCCCGCGTTTC
TTCCTTTTCCCCACCCCACCCCCCAAGTTCGGGTGAAGGCCCAGGGCTCGCAGCCAACGTCGGGGCGGCA
GGCCCTGCCATAGCCTCAGGTTACTCATATATACTTTAGATTGATTTAAAACTTCATTTTTAATTTAAAA
GGATCTAGGTGAAGATCCTTTTTGATAATCTCATGACCAAAATCCCTTAACGTGAGTTTTCGTTCCACTG
AGCGTCAGACCCCGTAGAAAAGATCAAAGGATCTTCTTGAGATCCTTTTTTTCTGCGCGTAATCTGCTGC
TTGCAAACAAAAAAACCACCGCTACCAGCGGTGGTTTGTTTGCCGGATCAAGAGCTACCAACTCTTTTTC
CGAAGGTAACTGGCTTCAGCAGAGCGCAGATACCAAATACTGTTCTTCTAGTGTAGCCGTAGTTAGGCCA
CCACTTCAAGAACTCTGTAGCACCGCCTACATACCTCGCTCTGCTAATCCTGTTACCAGTGGCTGCTGCC
AGTGGCGATAAGTCGTGTCTTACCGGGTTGGACTCAAGACGATAGTTACCGGATAAGGCGCAGCGGTCGG
GCTGAACGGGGGGTTCGTGCACACAGCCCAGCTTGGAGCGAACGACCTACACCGAACTGAGATACCTACA
GCGTGAGCTATGAGAAAGCGCCACGCTTCCCGAAGGGAGAAAGGCGGACAGGTATCCGGTAAGCGGCAGG
GTCGGAACAGGAGAGCGCACGAGGGAGCTTCCAGGGGGAAACGCCTGGTATCTTTATAGTCCTGTCGGGT
TTCGCCACCTCTGACTTGAGCGTCGATTTTTGTGATGCTCGTCAGGGGGGCGGAGCCTATGGAAAAACGC
CAGCAACGCGGCCTTTTTACGGTTCCTGGCCTTTTGCTGGCCTTTTGCTCACATGTTCTTTCCTGCGTTA
TCCCCTGATTCTGTGGATAACCGTATTACCGCCATGCAT
